Addgene plasmid #98359: PRKCDPB_pLX307
Purpose: Lentiviral expression of PRKCDPB
Depositing lab: William Hahn & Sefi Rosenbluh. Depositing organization: Monash University. Publication: Genetic and Proteomic Interrogation of Lower Confidence Candidate Genes Reveals Signaling Networks in beta-Catenin-Active Cancers. Rosenbluh J, Mercer J, Shrestha Y, Oliver R, Tamayo P, Doench JG, Tirosh I, Piccioni F, Hartenian E, Horn H, Fagbami L, Root DE, Jaffe J, Lage K, Boehm JS, Hahn WC. Cell Syst. 2016 Sep 28;3(3):302-316.e4. doi: 10.1016/j.cels.2016.09.001. PubMed 27684187.
Backbone
  Vector backbone: pLX307
  Backbone manufacturer: David Root (Addgene plasmid # 41392)
  Vector type: Mammalian Expression, Lentiviral
  Selectable markers: Puromycin
Growth in bacteria
  Bacterial resistance: Ampicillin, 100 μg/mL
  Growth temperature: 37°C
  Growth strain: NEB Stable
  Copy number: High Copy
Gene/Insert
  Gene/Insert name: PRKCDPB (alt name: CAVIN3)
  Species: H. sapiens (human)
  Mutation: R8P
  Entrez Gene: CAVIN3 (a.k.a. HSRBC, PRKCDBP, SRBC, cavin-3)
  Promoter: E1Fa
  Tag / fusion protein: V5 (C terminal on backbone)
  Cloning method: Gateway Cloning
  Sequencing primers: 5′ TTCTTCCATTTCAGGTGTCGTGAG; 3′ GTGGATACGCTGCTTTAATGCCTT
Terms and licenses: Academic/Nonprofit Terms; Industry Terms: Not Available to Industry
Depositor comments: Addgene's sequencing results found an R8P mutation compared to reference sequence NP_659477.2. This change is not known to affect PRKCDPB function.
How to cite: PRKCDPB_pLX307 was a gift from William Hahn & Sefi Rosenbluh (Addgene plasmid # 98359 ; http://n2t.net/addgene:98359 ; RRID:Addgene_98359)
