[The description below was written by a language model from this plasmid's Addgene catalogue record and pLannotate feature annotations shown in this document.]
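Description:
PRKCDPB_pLX307 is a third-generation-style, self-inactivating HIV-1 lentiviral expression plasmid built on the pLX307 backbone and used to express human CAVIN3 (also called PRKCDBP, SRBC or cavin-3) in mammalian cells. In bacteria it is maintained from a high-copy ColE1/pUC-type origin with ampicillin selection through the β-lactamase gene; an f1 origin and remnants of a lac/T7/T3 cloning region are also annotated in the backbone. The viral portion runs from an RSV promoter fused to a truncated 5' LTR, which drives production of the genomic RNA in packaging cells, through the Ψ packaging signal with a partial gag sequence, the Rev response element, and a central polypurine tract, to a ΔU3 3' LTR followed by an SV40 polyadenylation signal. Deletion of U3 leaves the integrated provirus without LTR promoter activity, so expression depends on the internal promoters.

Two internal cassettes sit between the LTRs. An SV40 early promoter drives puromycin N-acetyltransferase for selecting transduced cells. Downstream, the constitutive EF-1α promoter drives the CAVIN3 open reading frame, which was introduced by Gateway recombination and is therefore flanked by attB1 and attB2 sites. The reading frame continues into a backbone-encoded C-terminal V5 epitope tag for detection, and a WPRE follows to enhance transcript expression. CAVIN3 is a caveola-associated protein that regulates caveolar budding and trafficking. Repository sequencing found an R8P substitution relative to the reference protein, which is not known to affect function. The construct was deposited alongside a study of candidate genes in β-catenin-active cancers, and serves for stable, selectable overexpression of the tagged protein.
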