Features (pLannotate 1.2.2; 34 found; start..end, strand, type, name):
     25..91      +  CDS            small t antigen (fragment): SV40 (simian virus 40) small t antigen
     98..1276    +  promoter       EF-1α promoter: strong constitutive promoter for human elongation factor EF-1α
   1297..1314    +  protein_bind   attB1 (fragment): mutant version of attB; core recombination site for the Gateway® BP reaction BP Clonase™
   1323..2105    +  CDS            CAVIN3: CAVN3_HUMAN - Also known as PRKCDBP, SRBC. Experimental evidence at protein level: Swiss-Prot protein existence level 1. Regulates the traffic and/or budding of caveolae (PubMed:19262564). Plays a role in caveola formation in a tissue- specific manner. Required for the formation of caveolae in smooth muscle but not in the lung and heart endothelial cells. Regulates the equilibrium between cell surface-associated and cell surface- dissociated caveolae by promoting the rapid release of caveolae from the cell surface. Plays a role in the regulation of the circadian clock. Modulates the period len
   2113..2130    -  protein_bind   attB2 (fragment): mutant version of attB; core recombination site for the Gateway® BP reaction BP Clonase™
   2139..2180    +  CDS            V5 tag: epitope tag from simian virus 5
   2196..2249    +  promoter       U6 promoter (fragment): RNA polymerase III promoter for human U6 snRNA
   2291..2879    +  misc_feature   WPRE: woodchuck hepatitis virus posttranscriptional regulatory element
   2930..2949    +  misc_feature   cPPT/CTS (fragment): central polypurine tract and central termination sequence of HIV-1
   2951..3184    +  LTR            3' LTR (ΔU3): self-inactivating 3' long terminal repeat (LTR) from HIV-1
   3262..3383    +  polyA_signal   SV40 poly(A) signal: SV40 polyadenylation signal
   3423..3558    +  rep_origin     SV40 ori: SV40 origin of replication
   3579..3597    -  promoter       T7 promoter: promoter for bacteriophage T7 RNA polymerase
   3605..3760    +  CDS            lacZα (fragment): LacZα fragment of β-galactosidase; lacZ fragment
   3765..4193    +  rep_origin     f1 ori (sequence partly withheld): f1 bacteriophage origin of replication; arrow indicates direction of (+) strand synthesis
   4246..4350    +  promoter       AmpR promoter: bla
   4351..5211    +  CDS            AmpR: β-lactamase; bla; confers resistance to ampicillin, carbenicillin, and related antibiotics
   5382..5970    +  rep_origin     ori: high-copy-number ColE1/pMB1/pBR322/pUC origin of replication
   6153..6245    +  CDS            lacI (fragment): lac repressor; lacI; The lac repressor binds to the lac operator to inhibit transcription in E. coli. This inhibition can be relieved by adding lactose or isopropyl-β-D-thiogalactopyranoside (IPTG).
   6258..6279    +  protein_bind   CAP binding site: CAP binding activates transcription in the presence of cAMP. E. coli catabolite activator protein
   6294..6324    +  promoter       lac promoter: promoter for the E. coli lac operon
   6332..6348    +  protein_bind   lac operator: The lac repressor binds to the lac operator to inhibit transcription in E. coli. This inhibition can be relieved by adding lactose or isopropyl-β-D-thiogalactopyranoside (IPTG). lac repressor encoded by lacI
   6393..6411    +  promoter       T3 promoter: promoter for bacteriophage T3 RNA polymerase
   6439..6665    +  promoter       RSV promoter: Rous sarcoma virus enhancer/promoter
   6666..6846    +  LTR            5' LTR (truncated): truncated 5' long terminal repeat (LTR) from HIV-1
   6893..7018    +  misc_feature   HIV-1 Ψ: packaging signal of human immunodeficiency virus type 1
   7002..7365    +  CDS            HIV-1 gag (fragment): gag protein from human immunodeficiency virus 1; gag
   7511..7744    +  misc_feature   RRE: The Rev response element (RRE) of HIV-1 allows for Rev-dependent mRNA export from the nucleus to the cytoplasm.
   8121..8147    +  CDS            Rev (fragment): human immunodeficiency virus 1 (HIV-1) Rev protein; rev; enhances nuclear export of unspliced and incompletely spliced viral mRNAs
   8154..8177    +  promoter       SV40 promoter (fragment): SV40 early promoter
   8178..8249    +  promoter       SV40 promoter (fragment): SV40 enhancer and early promoter
   8273..8408    +  rep_origin     SV40 ori: SV40 origin of replication
   8454..9050    +  CDS            PuroR (fragment): puromycin N-acetyltransferase; pac from Streptomyces; confers resistance to puromycin
   9099..9216    +  misc_feature   cPPT/CTS: central polypurine tract and central termination sequence of HIV-1
>Addgene plasmid #98359 | PRKCDPB_pLX307 | addgene full sequence | sequence record 190447 | Addgene NGS Result
GGCTCGAGGCCTGCAGGTGCAAAGATGGATAAAGTTTTAAACAGAGAGGAATCTTTGCAGCTAATGGACC
TTCTAGGTCTTGAAAGGAGTGGGAATTGGCTCCGGTGCCCGTCAGTGGGCAGAGCGCACATCGCCCACAG
TCCCCGAGAAGTTGGGGGGAGGGGTCGGCAATTGAACCGGTGCCTAGAGAAGGTGGCGCGGGGTAAACTG
GGAAAGTGATGTCGTGTACTGGCTCCGCCTTTTTCCCGAGGGTGGGGGAGAACCGTATATAAGTGCAGTA
GTCGCCGTGAACGTTCTTTTTCGCAACGGGTTTGCCGCCAGAACACAGGTAAGTGCCGTGTGTGGTTCCC
GCGGGCCTGGCCTCTTTACGGGTTATGGCCCTTGCGTGCCTTGAATTACTTCCACCTGGCTGCAGTACGT
GATTCTTGATCCCGAGCTTCGGGTTGGAAGTGGGTGGGAGAGTTCGAGGCCTTGCGCTTAAGGAGCCCCT
TCGCCTCGTGCTTGAGTTGAGGCCTGGCCTGGGCGCTGGGGCCGCCGCGTGCGAATCTGGTGGCACCTTC
GCGCCTGTCTCGCTGCTTTCGATAAGTCTCTAGCCATTTAAAATTTTTGATGACCTGCTGCGACGCTTTT
TTTCTGGCAAGATAGTCTTGTAAATGCGGGCCAAGATCTGCACACTGGTATTTCGGTTTTTGGGGCCGCG
GGCGGCGACGGGGCCCGTGCGTCCCAGCGCACATGTTCGGCGAGGCGGGGCCTGCGAGCGCGGCCACCGA
GAATCGGACGGGGGTAGTCTCAAGCTGGCCGGCCTGCTCTGGTGCCTGGCCTCGCGCCGCCGTGTATCGC
CCCGCCCTGGGCGGCAAGGCTGGCCCGGTCGGCACCAGTTGCGTGAGCGGAAAGATGGCCGCTTCCCGGC
CCTGCTGCAGGGAGCTCAAAATGGAGGACGCGGCGCTCGGGAGAGCGGGCGGGTGAGTCACCCACACAAA
GGAAAAGGGCCTTTCCGTCCTCAGCCGTCGCTTCATGTGACTCCACGGAGTACCGGGCGCCGTCCAGGCA
CCTCGATTAGTTCTCGAGCTTTTGGAGTACGTCGTCTTTAGGTTGGGGGGAGGGGTTTTATGCGATGGAG
TTTCCCCACACTGAGTGGGTGGAGACTGAAGTTAGGCCAGCTTGGCACTTGATGTAATTCTCCTTGGAAT
TTGCCCTTTTTGAGTTTGGATCTTGGTTCATTCTCAAGCCTCAGACAGTGGTTCAAAGTTTTTTTCTTCC
ATTTCAGGTGTCGTGAGGCTAGCATCGATTGATCAACAAGTTTGTACAAAAAAGTTGGCACCATGAGGGA
GAGTGCGTTGGAGCCGGGGCCTGTGCCCGAGGCGCCGGCGGGGGGTCCCGTGCACGCCGTGACGGTGGTG
ACCCTGCTGGAGAAGCTGGCCTCCATGCTGGAGACTCTGCGGGAGCGGCAGGGAGGCCTGGCTCGAAGGC
AGGGAGGCCTGGCAGGGTCCGTGCGCCGCATCCAGAGCGGCCTGGGCGCTCTGAGTCGCAGCCACGACAC
CACCAGCAACACCTTGGCGCAGCTGCTGGCCAAGGCGGAGCGCGTGAGCTCGCACGCCAACGCCGCCCAA
GAGCGCGCGGTGCGCCGCGCAGCCCAGGTGCAGCGGCTGGAGGCCAACCACGGGCTGCTGGTGGCGCGCG
GGAAGCTCCACGTTCTGCTCTTCAAGGAGGAGGGTGAAGTCCCAGCCAGCGCTTTCCAGAAGGCACCAGA
GCCCTTGGGCCCGGCGGACCAGTCCGAGCTGGGCCCAGAGCAGCTGGAGGCCGAAGTTGGAGAGAGCTCG
GACGAGGAGCCGGTGGAGTCCAGGGCCCAGCGGCTGCGGCGCACCGGATTGCAGAAGGTACAGAGCCTCC
GAAGGGCCCTTTCGGGCCGGAAAGGCCCTGCAGCGCCACCGCCCACCCCGGTCAAGCCGCCTCGCCTTGG
GCCTGGCCGGAGCGCTGAAGCCCAGCCGGAAGCCCAGCCTGCGCTGGAGCCCACGCTGGAGCCAGAGCCT
CCGCAGGACACCGAGGAAGATCCCGGGAGACCTGGGGCTGCCGAAGAAGCTCTGCTCCAAATGGAGAGTG
TAGCCTTGCCAACTTTCTTGTACAAAGTGGTTGATATCGGTAAGCCTATCCCTAACCCTCTCCTCGGTCT
CGATTCTACGTAGTAATGAACTAGTCCGTAACTTGAAAGTATTTCGATTTCTTGGCTTTATATATCTTGT
GGAAAGGACGATACTAAAACCCTTCCTCGGAACCGACGCGTTAAGTCGACAATCAACCTCTGGATTACAA
AATTTGTGAAAGATTGACTGGTATTCTTAACTATGTTGCTCCTTTTACGCTATGTGGATACGCTGCTTTA
ATGCCTTTGTATCATGCTATTGCTTCCCGTATGGCTTTCATTTTCTCCTCCTTGTATAAATCCTGGTTGC
TGTCTCTTTATGAGGAGTTGTGGCCCGTTGTCAGGCAACGTGGCGTGGTGTGCACTGTGTTTGCTGACGC
AACCCCCACTGGTTGGGGCATTGCCACCACCTGTCAGCTCCTTTCCGGGACTTTCGCTTTCCCCCTCCCT
ATTGCCACGGCGGAACTCATCGCCGCCTGCCTTGCCCGCTGCTGGACAGGGGCTCGGCTGTTGGGCACTG
ACAATTCCGTGGTGTTGTCGGGGAAATCATCGTCCTTTCCTTGGCTGCTCGCCTGTGTTGCCACCTGGAT
TCTGCGCGGGACGTCCTTCTGCTACGTCCCTTCGGCCCTCAATCCAGCGGACCTTCCTTCCCGCGGCCTG
CTGCCGGCTCTGCGGCCTCTTCCGCGTCTTCGCCTTCGCCCTCAGACGAGTCGGATCTCCCTTTGGGCCG
CCTCCCCGCGTCGACTTTAAGACCAATGACTTACAAGGCAGCTGTAGATCTTAGCCACTTTTTAAAAGAA
AAGGGGGGACTGGAAGGGCTAATTCACTCCCAACGAAGACAAGATCTGCTTTTTGCTTGTACTGGGTCTC
TCTGGTTAGACCAGATCTGAGCCTGGGAGCTCTCTGGCTAACTAGGGAACCCACTGCTTAAGCCTCAATA
AAGCTTGCCTTGAGTGCTTCAAGTAGTGTGTGCCCGTCTGTTGTGTGACTCTGGTAACTAGAGATCCCTC
AGACCCTTTTAGTCAGTGTGGAAAATCTCTAGCAGTACGTATAGTAGTTCATGTCATCTTATTATTCAGT
ATTTATAACTTGCAAAGAAATGAATATCAGAGAGTGAGAGGAACTTGTTTATTGCAGCTTATAATGGTTA
CAAATAAAGCAATAGCATCACAAATTTCACAAATAAAGCATTTTTTTCACTGCATTCTAGTTGTGGTTTG
TCCAAACTCATCAATGTATCTTATCATGTCTGGCTCTAGCTATCCCGCCCCTAACTCCGCCCATCCCGCC
CCTAACTCCGCCCAGTTCCGCCCATTCTCCGCCCCATGGCTGACTAATTTTTTTTATTTATGCAGAGGCC
GAGGCCGCCTCGGCCTCTGAGCTATTCCAGAAGTAGTGAGGAGGCTTTTTTGGAGGCCTAGGGACGTACC
CAATTCGCCCTATAGTGAGTCGTATTACGCGCGCTCACTGGCCGTCGTTTTACAACGTCGTGACTGGGAA
AACCCTGGCGTTACCCAACTTAATCGCCTTGCAGCACATCCCCCTTTCGCCAGCTGGCGTAATAGCGAAG
AGGCCCGCACCGATCGCCCTTCCCAACAGTTGCGCAGCCTGAATGGCGAATGGG
[124 nt withheld, positions 3765-3888]
C
[91 nt withheld, positions 3890-3980]
A
[49 nt withheld, positions 3982-4030]
CCTTTGACGTTGGAGTCCACGTTCTTT
[37 nt withheld, positions 4058-4094]
ACCCTATCTCGGTCTATTCTTTTGATTTATAAGGGATTTTGCCGATTTCGGCCTATTGGTTAAAAAATGA
GCTGATTTAACAAAAATTTAACGCGAATTTTAACAAAATATTAACGCTTACAATTTAGGTGGCACTTTTC
GGGGAAATGTGCGCGGAACCCCTATTTGTTTATTTTTCTAAATACATTCAAATATGTATCCGCTCATGAG
ACAATAACCCTGATAAATGCTTCAATAATATTGAAAAAGGAAGAGTATGAGTATTCAACATTTCCGTGTC
GCCCTTATTCCCTTTTTTGCGGCATTTTGCCTTCCTGTTTTTGCTCACCCAGAAACGCTGGTGAAAGTAA
AAGATGCTGAAGATCAGTTGGGTGCACGAGTGGGTTACATCGAACTGGATCTCAACAGCGGTAAGATCCT
TGAGAGTTTTCGCCCCGAAGAACGTTTTCCAATGATGAGCACTTTTAAAGTTCTGCTATGTGGCGCGGTA
TTATCCCGTATTGACGCCGGGCAAGAGCAACTCGGTCGCCGCATACACTATTCTCAGAATGACTTGGTTG
AGTACTCACCAGTCACAGAAAAGCATCTTACGGATGGCATGACAGTAAGAGAATTATGCAGTGCTGCCAT
AACCATGAGTGATAACACTGCGGCCAACTTACTTCTGACAACGATCGGAGGACCGAAGGAGCTAACCGCT
TTTTTGCACAACATGGGGGATCATGTAACTCGCCTTGATCGTTGGGAACCGGAGCTGAATGAAGCCATAC
CAAACGACGAGCGTGACACCACGATGCCTGTAGCAATGGCAACAACGTTGCGCAAACTATTAACTGGCGA
ACTACTTACTCTAGCTTCCCGGCAACAATTAATAGACTGGATGGAGGCGGATAAAGTTGCAGGACCACTT
CTGCGCTCGGCCCTTCCGGCTGGCTGGTTTATTGCTGATAAATCTGGAGCCGGTGAGCGTGGGTCTCGCG
GTATCATTGCAGCACTGGGGCCAGATGGTAAGCCCTCCCGTATCGTAGTTATCTACACGACGGGGAGTCA
GGCAACTATGGATGAACGAAATAGACAGATCGCTGAGATAGGTGCCTCACTGATTAAGCATTGGTAACTG
TCAGACCAAGTTTACTCATATATACTTTAGATTGATTTAAAACTTCATTTTTAATTTAAAAGGATCTAGG
TGAAGATCCTTTTTGATAATCTCATGACCAAAATCCCTTAACGTGAGTTTTCGTTCCACTGAGCGTCAGA
CCCCGTAGAAAAGATCAAAGGATCTTCTTGAGATCCTTTTTTTCTGCGCGTAATCTGCTGCTTGCAAACA
AAAAAACCACCGCTACCAGCGGTGGTTTGTTTGCCGGATCAAGAGCTACCAACTCTTTTTCCGAAGGTAA
CTGGCTTCAGCAGAGCGCAGATACCAAATACTGTTCTTCTAGTGTAGCCGTAGTTAGGCCACCACTTCAA
GAACTCTGTAGCACCGCCTACATACCTCGCTCTGCTAATCCTGTTACCAGTGGCTGCTGCCAGTGGCGAT
AAGTCGTGTCTTACCGGGTTGGACTCAAGACGATAGTTACCGGATAAGGCGCAGCGGTCGGGCTGAACGG
GGGGTTCGTGCACACAGCCCAGCTTGGAGCGAACGACCTACACCGAACTGAGATACCTACAGCGTGAGCT
ATGAGAAAGCGCCACGCTTCCCGAAGGGAGAAAGGCGGACAGGTATCCGGTAAGCGGCAGGGTCGGAACA
GGAGAGCGCACGAGGGAGCTTCCAGGGGGAAACGCCTGGTATCTTTATAGTCCTGTCGGGTTTCGCCACC
TCTGACTTGAGCGTCGATTTTTGTGATGCTCGTCAGGGGGGCGGAGCCTATGGAAAAACGCCAGCAACGC
GGCCTTTTTACGGTTCCTGGCCTTTTGCTGGCCTTTTGCTCACATGTTCTTTCCTGCGTTATCCCCTGAT
TCTGTGGATAACCGTATTACCGCCTTTGAGTGAGCTGATACCGCTCGCCGCAGCCGAACGACCGAGCGCA
GCGAGTCAGTGAGCGAGGAAGCGGAAGAGCGCCCAATACGCAAACCGCCTCTCCCCGCGCGTTGGCCGAT
TCATTAATGCAGCTGGCACGACAGGTTTCCCGACTGGAAAGCGGGCAGTGAGCGCAACGCAATTAATGTG
AGTTAGCTCACTCATTAGGCACCCCAGGCTTTACACTTTATGCTTCCGGCTCGTATGTTGTGTGGAATTG
TGAGCGGATAACAATTTCACACAGGAAACAGCTATGACCATGATTACGCCAAGCGCGCAATTAACCCTCA
CTAAAGGGAACAAAAGCTGGAGCTGCAAGCTTAATGTAGTCTTATGCAATACTCTTGTAGTCTTGCAACA
TGGTAACGATGAGTTAGCAACATGCCTTACAAGGAGAGAAAAAGCACCGTGCATGCCGATTGGTGGAAGT
AAGGTGGTACGATCGTGCCTTATTAGGAAGGCAACAGACGGGTCTGACATGGATTGGACGAACCACTGAA
TTGCCGCATTGCAGAGATATTGTATTTAAGTGCCTAGCTCGATACATAAACGGGTCTCTCTGGTTAGACC
AGATCTGAGCCTGGGAGCTCTCTGGCTAACTAGGGAACCCACTGCTTAAGCCTCAATAAAGCTTGCCTTG
AGTGCTTCAAGTAGTGTGTGCCCGTCTGTTGTGTGACTCTGGTAACTAGAGATCCCTCAGACCCTTTTAG
TCAGTGTGGAAAATCTCTAGCAGTGGCGCCCGAACAGGGACTTGAAAGCGAAAGGGAAACCAGAGGAGCT
CTCTCGACGCAGGACTCGGCTTGCTGAAGCGCGCACGGCAAGAGGCGAGGGGCGGCGACTGGTGAGTACG
CCAAAAATTTTGACTAGCGGAGGCTAGAAGGAGAGAGATGGGTGCGAGAGCGTCAGTATTAAGCGGGGGA
GAATTAGATCGCGATGGGAAAAAATTCGGTTAAGGCCAGGGGGAAAGAAAAAATATAAATTAAAACATAT
AGTATGGGCAAGCAGGGAGCTAGAACGATTCGCAGTTAATCCTGGCCTGTTAGAAACATCAGAAGGCTGT
AGACAAATACTGGGACAGCTACAACCATCCCTTCAGACAGGATCAGAAGAACTTAGATCATTATATAATA
CAGTAGCAACCCTCTATTGTGTGCATCAAAGGATAGAGATAAAAGACACCAAGGAAGCTTTAGACAAGAT
AGAGGAAGAGCAAAACAAAAGTAAGACCACCGCACAGCAAGCGGCCGCTGATCTTCAGACCTGGAGGAGG
AGATATGAGGGACAATTGGAGAAGTGAATTATATAAATATAAAGTAGTAAAAATTGAACCATTAGGAGTA
GCACCCACCAAGGCAAAGAGAAGAGTGGTGCAGAGAGAAAAAAGAGCAGTGGGAATAGGAGCTTTGTTCC
TTGGGTTCTTGGGAGCAGCAGGAAGCACTATGGGCGCAGCGTCAATGACGCTGACGGTACAGGCCAGACA
ATTATTGTCTGGTATAGTGCAGCAGCAGAACAATTTGCTGAGGGCTATTGAGGCGCAACAGCATCTGTTG
CAACTCACAGTCTGGGGCATCAAGCAGCTCCAGGCAAGAATCCTGGCTGTGGAAAGATACCTAAAGGATC
AACAGCTCCTGGGGATTTGGGGTTGCTCTGGAAAACTCATTTGCACCACTGCTGTGCCTTGGAATGCTAG
TTGGAGTAATAAATCTCTGGAACAGATTTGGAATCACACGACCTGGATGGAGTGGGACAGAGAAATTAAC
AATTACACAAGCTTAATACACTCCTTAATTGAAGAATCGCAAAACCAGCAAGAAAAGAATGAACAAGAAT
TATTGGAATTAGATAAATGGGCAAGTTTGTGGAATTGGTTTAACATAACAAATTGGCTGTGGTATATAAA
ATTATTCATAATGATAGTAGGAGGCTTGGTAGGTTTAAGAATAGTTTTTGCTGTACTTTCTATAGTGAAT
AGAGTTAGGCAGGGATATTCACCATTATCGTTTCAGACCCACCTCCCAACCCCGAGGGGACCCATGCATT
GCATCTCAATTAGTCAGCAACCAGGTGTGGAAAGTCCCCAGGCTCCCCAGCAGGCAGAAGTATGCAAAGC
ATGCGTCTCAATTAGTCAGCAACCATAGTCCCGCCCCTAACTCCGCCCATCCCGCCCCTAACTCCGCCCA
GTTCCGCCCATTCTCCGCCCCATGGCTGACTAATTTTTTTTATTTATGCAGAGGCCGAGGCCGCCTCGGC
CTCTGAGCTATTCCAGAAGTAGTGAGGAGGCTTTTTTGGAGGCCTAGGCTTTTGCAAAAAGCTTTCTAGA
GGTACCACCGGAGCTTACCATGACCGAGTACAAGCCCACGGTGCGCCTCGCCACCCGCGACGACGTCCCC
AGGGCCGTACGCACCCTCGCCGCCGCGTTCGCCGACTACCCCGCCACGCGCCACACCGTCGATCCGGACC
GCCACATCGAGCGGGTCACCGAGCTGCAAGAACTCTTCCTCACGCGCGTCGGGCTCGACATCGGCAAGGT
GTGGGTCGCGGACGACGGCGCCGCCGTGGCGGTCTGGACCACGCCGGAGAGCGTCGAAGCGGGGGCGGTG
TTCGCCGAGATCGGCCCGCGCATGGCCGAGTTGAGCGGTTCCCGGCTGGCCGCGCAGCAACAGATGGAAG
GCCTCCTGGCGCCGCACCGGCCCAAGGAGCCCGCGTGGTTCCTGGCCACCGTCGGCGTCTCGCCCGACCA
CCAGGGCAAGGGTCTGGGCAGCGCCGTCGTGCTCCCCGGAGTGGAGGCGGCCGAGCGCGCCGGGGTGCCC
GCCTTCCTGGAGACCTCCGCGCCCCGCAACCTCCCCTTCTACGAGCGGCTCGGCTTCACCGTCACCGCCG
ACGTCGAGGTGCCCGAAGGACCGCGCACCTGGTGCATGACCCGCAAGCCCGGTGCCAGTTAACGAATTCT
AGATCTTGAGACAAATGGCAGTATTCATCCACAATTTTAAAAGAAAAGGGGGGATTGGGGGGTACAGTGC
AGGGGAAAGAATAGTAGACATAATAGCAACAGACATACAAACTAAAGAATTACAAAAACAAATTACAAAA
ATTCAAAATTTTCGGGTTTATTACAGGGACAGCAGAGATCCACTTTGGCGCC
